Addgene plasmid #21747: myc-mTOR (1750-2549 aa)
Depositing lab: David Sabatini. Depositing organization: Whitehead Institute for Biomedical Research. Publication: GbetaL, a positive regulator of the rapamycin-sensitive pathway required for the nutrient-sensitive interaction between raptor and mTOR. Kim DH, Sarbassov DD, Ali SM, Latek RR, Guntur KV, Erdjument-Bromage H, Tempst P, Sabatini DM. Mol Cell 2003 Apr;11(4):895-904. 10.1016/S1097-2765(03)00114-X PubMed 12718876.
Backbone
  Vector backbone: pRK5
  Backbone manufacturer: BD Pharmingen
  Backbone size w/o insert (bp): 4754
  Vector type: Mammalian Expression
Growth in bacteria
  Bacterial resistance: Ampicillin, 100 μg/mL
  Growth temperature: 37°C
  Growth strain: DH5alpha
  Copy number: High Copy
Gene/Insert
  Gene/Insert name: mTOR (1750-2549) (alt names: RAFT1; Frap1)
  Species: R. norvegicus (rat)
  Insert size (bp): 2397
  Mutation: amino acids 1750-2549
  Entrez Gene: Mtor (a.k.a. Frap1, RAFT1)
  Tag / fusion protein: myc (N terminal on backbone)
  Cloning method: Restriction Enzyme
  Sequencing primers: 5′ SP6
Terms and licenses: Academic/Nonprofit Terms; Industry Terms: Not Available to Industry
How to cite: myc-mTOR (1750-2549 aa) was a gift from David Sabatini (Addgene plasmid # 21747 ; http://n2t.net/addgene:21747 ; RRID:Addgene_21747)
