[The description below was written by a language model from this plasmid's Addgene catalogue record.]
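Description:
myc-mTOR (1750-2549 aa) is a mammalian expression plasmid built on the pRK5 backbone (about 4.75 kb without insert) that encodes a C-terminal fragment of rat mTOR, also known as RAFT1 or Frap1. It is maintained in E. coli as a high-copy plasmid under ampicillin selection. The record gives no feature table and does not name the promoter, polyadenylation signal or origin of replication. pRK5-type vectors are generally known for CMV promoter-driven transient expression in cultured mammalian cells, but that detail is not stated here. No mammalian selection marker is listed.

The insert is roughly 2.4 kb and covers amino acids 1750 to 2549 of mTOR, a truncation rather than a point mutant. It was introduced by restriction enzyme cloning. It is fused in frame to a myc epitope tag supplied by the backbone at the N terminus, so the fragment can be detected by immunoblotting or recovered by immunoprecipitation with anti-myc antibodies. From general knowledge of mTOR, this C-terminal portion of the protein contains the kinase domain and neighbouring regions, although the record itself does not annotate domains.

The associated publication concerns GbetaL as a positive regulator of the rapamycin-sensitive pathway and its role in the nutrient-sensitive interaction between raptor and mTOR. A tagged truncation like this one fits with mapping which parts of mTOR bind its partner proteins in co-expression and co-immunoprecipitation experiments, though the record does not explicitly state the purpose of this particular construct.
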