>Addgene plasmid #21747 | myc-mTOR (1750-2549 aa) | addgene partial sequence | sequence record 27529 | 21747 with SV40pA-R
NCTGCATAAACAAGTTGGGCCATGGCGGCCAAGCTGGGGATCCTTACTTACTTAGCGGCCGCTTACCAGA
AAGGACACCAGCCAATGTAGCACTGGCAGAGGTTCTCATGAGATGTCGCTTGCTTGATAAGCAGTTCCAC
TTGGGTTGGAACATCCAAAGTGTCATCATGAGAGAAATCCCGACCAGTGAGCTTATCTCGAACCCTGTTA
ATAATCTGAATAGCTTTCTTGTTTAAGGCTTCTGGTTTCACCAAACCATCTCCAATGAAAGAATGGATGG
ATTCTGGCACAGTGGTCCCTGTTTTCTTATGGGCTGGTTCTCCAAGTTCTACACCGTCCAAAATTTCTAC
TGACTGGCCTGCAGAATAGGAGTCTGTCCTGGTTCGGGACCGCTTGTTGCCTTTGGCATTTGTGTCCATC
AGCCTCCAATTCAGCAGAGGGTCATAGACAAAGGCTTCTAGCACAGCCATGACACTGTCCTTGTGCTCCC
GAAGCACCTCCATCACTGTGTGGCATGTGGTTCTATAGTTGCCATCGAGACCGGTAACCTCCATAGCATT
GGTCAACATTCTTGTTAGTCTAAATGGAATCNTTTTCTGGAAATTTCTCTCTGGTCATAGCAACCTCAAA
GCAGTCCCCCAAAGTCAATGNTGCAGGATCTTTCCACTCAGCCCGGTCCAGCATCNGTTGGATGGGTGCC
TGTCTCCAAGCCTAAAATGTATCCANCATGGACATGACAGCCAG
