>Addgene plasmid #21747 | myc-mTOR (1750-2549 aa) | addgene partial sequence | sequence record 27530 | 21747 with SP6
GTCCACTCCCAGGTCCAACTGCACCTCGGTTCTATCGATTGAATTCCCGAACCGACAGTCGGTCTCTTCA
CCAAGGCCATTCGCGCCACCATGGAGCAAAAGCTCATTTCTGAGGAAGATCTCAATGGTGGTGGTGGTGG
GTCGACTCTGAAACTTGGGGAGTGGCAGCTGAACCTCCAGGGCATCAACGAGAGCACCATCCCCAAGGTG
CTACAGTACTACAGTGCTGCCACAGAGCATGACCGCAGCTGGTATAAGGCTTGGCACGCATGGGCAGTGA
TGAACTTTGAAGCCGTGCTACACTACAAACATCAGAACCAAGCCCGCGATGAGAAGAAGAAACTGCGCCA
TGCCAGCGGGGCCAACATCACCAATGCCACCACCACTGCCACCACCGCTGCCTCCGCTGCCGCTGCCACC
AGCACAGAGGGCAGCAACAGTGAAAGTGAAGCCGAGAGCAATGAGAGCAGCCCCACCCCGTCCCCTCTGC
AGAAGAAGGTCACTGAGGATTTGTCCAAAACCCTCTTGTTGTACACTGTCCCTGCTGTCCAAGGCTTCTT
CCGTTCTATCTCCTTGTCGAGAGGCAACAACCTCCAGGATACACTCAGAGTCCTCACCTTGTGGTTTGAT
TATGGTCACTGGCCAGATGTCAATGAAGCCCTGGTGGAAGGGGTGAAGGCCATGCAGATTGACACTTGGT
TACAG
